>Addgene plasmid #225721 | pCAGGS puro HA-hUSP27X K181E | addgene full sequence | sequence record 445598 | Addgene NGS Result
AAAAAAACCACCGCTACCAGCGGTGGTTTGTTTGCCGGATCAAGAGCTACCAACTCTTTTTCCGAAGGTA
ACTGGCTTCAGCAGAGCGCAGATACCAAATACTGTTCTTCTAGTGTAGCCGTAGTTAGGCCACCACTTCA
AGAACTCTGTAGCACCGCCTACATACCTCGCTCTGCTAATCCTGTTACCAGTGGCTGCTGCCAGTGGCGA
TAAGTCGTGTCTTACCGGGTTGGACTCAAGACGATAGTTACCGGATAAGGCGCAGCGGTCGGGCTGAACG
GGGGGTTCGTGCACACAGCCCAGCTTGGAGCGAACGACCTACACCGAACTGAGATACCTACAGCGTGAGC
TATGAGAAAGCGCCACGCTTCCCGAAGGGAGAAAGGCGGACAGGTATCCGGTAAGCGGCAGGGTCGGAAC
AGGAGAGCGCACGAGGGAGCTTCCAGGGGGAAACGCCTGGTATCTTTATAGTCCTGTCGGGTTTCGCCAC
CTCTGACTTGAGCGTCGATTTTTGTGATGCTCGTCAGGGGGGCGGAGCCTATGGAAAAACGCCAGCAACG
CGGCCTTTTTACGGTTCCTGGCCTTTTGCTGGCCTTTTGCTCACATGTTCTTTCCTGCGTTATCCCCTGA
TTCTGTGGATAACCGTATTACCGCCTTTGAGTGAGCTGATACCGCTCGCCGCAGCCGAACGACCGAGCGC
AGCGAGTCAGTGAGCGAGGAAGCGGAAGAGCGCCCAATACGCAAACCGCCTCTCCCCGCGCGTTGGCCGA
TTCATTAATGCAGCTGGCACGACAGGTTTCCCGACTGGAAAGCGGGCAGTGAGCGCAACGCAATTAATGT
GAGTTAGCTCACTCATTAGGCACCCCAGGCTTTACACTTTATGCTTCCGGCTCGTATGTTGTGTGGAATT
GTGAGCGGATAACAATTTCACACAGGAAACAGCTATGACATGATTACGAATTTGGCCAAGTCGGCCTCTA
ATACGACTCACTATAGGGAGCTCGTCGACATTGATTATTGACTAGTTATTAATAGTAATCAATTACGGGG
TCATTAGTTCATAGCCCATATATGGAGTTCCGCGTTACATAACTTACGGTAAATGGCCCGCCTGGCTGAC
CGCCCAACGACCCCCGCCCATTGACGTCAATAATGACGTATGTTCCCATAGTAACGCCAATAGGGACTTT
CCATTGACGTCAATGGGTGGAGTATTTACGGTAAACTGCCCACTTGGCAGTACATCAAGTGTATCATATG
CCAAGTACGCCCCCTATTGACGTCAATGACGGTAAATGGCCCGCCTGGCATTATGCCCAGTACATGACCT
TATGGGACTTTCCTACTTGGCAGTACATCTACGTATTAGTCATCGCTATTACCATGGTCGAGGTGAGCCC
CACGTTCTGCTTCACTCTCCCCATCTCCCCCCCCTCCCCACCCCCAATTTTGTATTTATTTATTTTTTAA
TTATTTTGTGCAGCGATGGGGGCGGGGGGGGGGGGGGGGGCCCCAGGCGGGGGGGGGGGGGGGGGGGGGG
GGGGGGGGGGGGGGGGGGGGGGGGGGGGCGGGGCGGAGAGGTGCGGCGGCAGCCAATCAGAGCGGCGCGC
TCCGAAAGTTTCCTTTTATGGCGAGGCGGCGGCGGCGGCGGCCCTATAAAAAGCGAAGCGCGCGGCGGGC
GGGAGTCGCTGCGCGCTGCCTTCGCCCCGTGCCCCGCTCCGCCGCCGCCTCGCGCCGCCCGCCCCGGCTC
TGACTGACCGCGTTACTCCCACAGGTGAGCGGGCGGGACGGCCCTTCTCCTCCGGGCTGTAATTAGCGCT
TGGTTTAATGACGGCTTGTTTCTTTTCTGTGGCTGCGTGAAAGCCTTGAGGGGCTCCGGGAGGGCCCTTT
GTGCGGGGGGAGCGGCTCGGGGGGTGCGTGCGTGTGTGTGTGCGTGGGGAGCGCCGCGTGCGGCTCCGCG
CTGCCCGGCGGCTGTGAGCGCTGCGGGCGCGGCGCGGGGCTTTGTGCGCTCCGCAGTGTGCGCGAGGGGA
GCGCGGCCGGGGGCGGTGCCCCGCGGTGCGGGGGGGGCTGCGAGGGGAACAAAGGCTGCGTGCGGGGTGT
GTGCGTGGGGGGGTGAGCAGGGGGTGTGGGCGCGTCGGTCGGGCTGCAACCCCCCCTGCACCCCCCTCCC
CGAGTTGCTGAGCACGGCCCGGCTTCGGGTGCGGGGCTCCGTACGGGGCGTGGCGCGGGGCTCGCCGTGC
CGGGCGGGGGGTGGCGGCAGGTGGGGGTGCCGGGCGGGGCGGGGCCGCCTCGGGCCGGGGAGGGCTCGGG
GGAGGGGCGCGGCGGCCCCCGGAGCGCCGGCGGCTGTCGAGGCGCGGCGAGCCGCAGCCATTGCCTTTTA
TGGTAATCGTGCGAGAGGGCGCAGGGACTTCCTTTGTCCCAAATCTGTGCGGAGCCGAAATCTGGGAGGC
GCCGCCGCACCCCCTCTAGCGGGCGCGGGGCGAAGCGGTGCGGCGCCGGCAGGAAGGAAATGGGCGGGGA
GGGCCTTCGTGCGTCGCCGCGCCGCCGTCCCCTTCTCCCTCTCCAGCCTCGGGGCTGTCCGCGGGGGGAC
GGCTGCCTTCGGGGGGGACGGGGCAGGGCGGGGTTCGGCTTCTGGCGTGTGACCGGCGGCTCTAGAGCCT
CTGCTAACCATGTTCATGCCTTCTTCTTTTTCCTACAGCTCCTGGGCAACGTGCTGGTTATTGTGCTGTC
TCATCATTTTGGCAAAGAATTCGCCACCATGTACCCATACGATGTGCCAGATTACGCCGGATCCATGTGT
AAGGACTATGTATATGACAAAGACATTGAGCAAATTGCCAAAGAAGAGCAAGGAGAAGCTTTGAAATTAC
AAGCCTCCACCTCAACAGAGGTTTCTCACCAGCAGTGTTCAGTGCCAGGCCTTGGTGAGAAATTCCCAAC
CTGGGAAACAACCAAACCAGAATTAGAACTGCTGGGGCACAACCCGAGGAGAAGAAGAATCACCTCCAGC
TTTACGATCGGTTTAAGAGGACTCATCAATCTTGGCAACACGTGCTTTATGAACTGCATTGTCCAGGCCC
TCACCCACACGCCGATACTGAGAGATTTCTTTCTCTCTGACAGGCACCGATGTGAGATGCCGAGTCCCGA
GTTGTGTCTGGTCTGTGAGATGTCGTCGCTGTTTCGGGAGTTGTATTCTGGAAACCCGTCTCCTCATGTG
CCCTATAAGTTACTGCACCTGGTGTGGATACATGCCCGCCATTTAGCAGGGTACAGGCAACAGGATGCCC
ACGAGTTCCTCATTGCAGCGTTAGATGTCCTGCACAGGCACTGCGAAGGTGATGATGTCGGGAAGGCGGC
CAACAATCCCAACCACTGTAACTGCATCATAGACCAAATCTTCACAGGTGGCCTGCAGTCTGATGTCACC
TGTCAAGCCTGCCATGGCGTCTCCACCACGATAGACCCATGCTGGGACATTAGTTTGGACTTGCCTGGCT
CTTGCACCTCCTTCTGGCCCATGAGCCCAGGGAGGGAGAGCAGTGTGAACGGGGAAAGCCACATACCAGG
AATCACCACCCTCACGGACTGCTTGCGGAGGTTTACGAGGCCAGAGCACTTAGGAAGCAGTGCCAAAATC
AAATGTGGTAGTTGCCAAAGCTACCAGGAATCTACCAAACAGCTCACAATGAATAAATTACCTGTCGTTG
CCTGTTTTCATTTCAAACGGTTTGAACATTCAGCGAAACAGAGGCGCAAGATCACTACATACATTTCCTT
TCCTCTGGAGCTGGATATGACGCCGTTTATGGCCTCAAGTAAAGAGAGCAGAATGAATGGACAATTGCAG
CTGCCAACCAATAGTGGAAACAACGAAAATAAGTATTCCTTGTTTGCTGTGGTTAATCACCAAGGAACCT
TGGAGAGTGGCCACTATACCAGCTTCATCCGGCACCACAAGGACCAGTGGTTCAAGTGTGATGATGCCGT
CATCACTAAGGCCAGTATTAAGGACGTACTGGACAGTGAAGGGTATTTACTGTTCTATCACAAACAGGTG
CTAGAACATGAGTCAGAAAAAGTGAAAGAAATGAACACACAAGCCTACTGAGGATCCGGCAAGCTTGGTA
CCTCGCGACTCGAGCCTTAATTAAGGGCTAGCAAATGCATGCGGCCGCCAATTCCAGCTGAGCGCCGGTC
GCTACCATTACCAGTTGGTCTGGTGTCAAAAATAATAATAACCGGGCAGGCCATGTCTGCCCGTATTTCG
CGTAAGGAAATCCATTATGTACTATTTAAAAAACACAAACTTTTGGATGTTCGGTTTATTCTTTTTCTTT
TACTTTTTTATCATGGGAGCCTACTTCCCGTTTTTCCCGATTTGGCTACATGACATCAACCATATCAGCA
AAAGTGATACGGGTATTATTTTTGCCGCTATTTCTCTGTTCTCGCTATTATTCCAACCGCTGTTTGGTCT
GCTTTCTGACAAACTCGGAACTTGTTTATTGCAGCTTATAATGGTTACAAATAAAGCAATAGCATCACAA
ATTTCACAAATAAAGCATTTTTTTCACTGCATTCTAGTTGTGGTTTGTCCAAACTCATCAATGTATCTTA
TCATGTCTGGATCTACCGGGTAGGGGAGGCGCTTTTCCCAAGGCAGTCTGGAGCATGCGCTTTAGCAGCC
CCGCTGGGCACTTGGCGCTACACAAGTGGCCTCTGGCCTCGCACACATTCCACATCCACCGGTAGGCGCC
AACCGGCTCCGTTCTTTGGTGGCCCCTTCGCGCCACCTTCTACTCCTCCCCTAGTCAGGAAGTTCCCCCC
CGCCCCGCAGCTCGCGTCGTGCAGGACGTGACAAATGGAAGTAGCACGTCTCACTAGTCTCGTGCAGATG
GACAGCACCGCTGAGCAATGGAAGCGGGTAGGCCTTTGGGGCAGCGGCCAATAGCAGCTTTGCTCCTTCG
CTTTCTGGGCTCAGAGGCTGGGAAGGGGTGGGTCCGGGGGCGGGCTCAGGGGCGGGCTCAGGGGCGGGGC
GGGCGCCCGAAGGTCCTCCGGAGGCCCGGCATTCTGCACGCTTCAAAAGCGCACGTCTGCCGCGCTGTTC
TCCTCTTCCTCATCTCCGGGCCTTTCGACAAGCTAGCTTACCATGACCGAGTACAAGCCCACGGTGCGCC
TCGCCACCCGCGACGACGTCCCCAGGGCCGTACGCACCCTCGCCGCCGCGTTCGCCGACTACCCCGCCAC
GCGCCACACCGTCGATCCGGACCGCCACATCGAGCGGGTCACCGAGCTGCAAGAACTCTTCCTCACGCGC
GTCGGGCTCGACATCGGCAAGGTGTGGGTCGCGGACGACGGCGCCGCGGTGGCGGTCTGGACCACGCCGG
AGAGCGTCGAAGCGGGGGCGGTGTTCGCCGAGATCGGCCCGCGCATGGCCGAGTTGAGCGGTTCCCGGCT
GGCCGCGCAGCAACAGATGGAAGGCCTCCTGGCGCCGCACCGGCCCAAGGAGCCCGCGTGGTTCCTGGCC
ACCGTCGGCGTCTCGCCCGACCACCAGGGCAAGGGTCTGGGCAGCGCCGTCGTGCTCCCCGGAGTGGAGG
CGGCCGAGCGCGCCGGGGTGCCCGCCTTCCTGGAGACCTCCGCGCCCCGCAACCTCCCCTTCTACGAGCG
GCTCGGCTTCACCGTCACCGCCGACGTCGAGGTGCCCGAAGGACCGCGCACCTGGTGCATGACCCGCAAG
CCCGGTGCCTGACGCCCGCCCCACGACCCGCAGCGCCCGACCGAAAGGAGCGCACGACCCCATGCATCGA
TTTGCCAGCCATCTGTTGTTTGCCCCTCCCCCGTGCCTTCCTTGACCCTGGAAGGTGCCACTCCCACTGT
CCTTTCCTAATAAAATGAGGAAATTGCATCGCATTGTCTGAGTAGGTGTCATTCTATTCTGGGGGGTGGG
GTGGGGCAGGACAGCAAGGGGGAGGATTGGGAAGACAATAGCAGGCATGCTGGGGATGCGGTGGGCTCTA
TGGCTTCTGAGGCGGAAAGAACCAGCTGGGGCTCGACGCGGCCGGCCGCTGACCAAGTCAGCTTGGCACT
GGCCGTCGTTTTACAACGTCGTGACTGGGAAAACCCTGGCGTTACCCAACTTAATCGCCTTGCAGCACAT
CCCCCTTTCGCCAGCTGGCGTAATAGCGAAGAGGCCCGCACCGATCGCCCTTCCCAACAGTTGCGCAGCC
TGAATGGCGAATGGAAATTGTAAGCGTTAATATTTTGTTAAAATTCGCGTTAAATTTTTGTTAAATCAGC
TCATTTTTTAACCAATAGGCCGAAATCGGCAAAATCCCTTATAAATCAAAAGAATAGACCGAGATAGGGT
[37 nt withheld, positions 6371-6407]
AAAGAACGTGGACTCCAACGTCAAAGG
[49 nt withheld, positions 6435-6483]
T
[91 nt withheld, positions 6485-6575]
G
[124 nt withheld, positions 6577-6700]
CAGGTGGCACTTTTCGGGGAAATGTGCGCGGAACCCCTATTTGTTTATTTTTCTAAATACATTCAAATAT
GTATCCGCTCATGAGACAATAACCCTGATAAATGCTTCAATAATATTGAAAAAGGAAGAGTATGAGTATT
CAACATTTCCGTGTCGCCCTTATTCCCTTTTTTGCGGCATTTTGCCTTCCTGTTTTTGCTCACCCAGAAA
CGCTGGTGAAAGTAAAAGATGCTGAAGATCAGTTGGGTGCACGAGTGGGTTACATCGAACTGGATCTCAA
CAGCGGTAAGATCCTTGAGAGTTTTCGCCCCGAAGAACGTTTTCCAATGATGAGCACTTTTAAAGTTCTG
CTATGTGGCGCGGTATTATCCCGTATTGACGCCGGGCAAGAGCAACTCGGTCGCCGCATACACTATTCTC
AGAATGACTTGGTTGAGTACTCACCAGTCACAGAAAAGCATCTTACGGATGGCATGACAGTAAGAGAATT
ATGCAGTGCTGCCATAACCATGAGTGATAACACTGCGGCCAACTTACTTCTGACAACGATCGGAGGACCG
AAGGAGCTAACCGCTTTTTTGCACAACATGGGGGATCATGTAACTCGCCTTGATCGTTGGGAACCGGAGC
TGAATGAAGCCATACCAAACGACGAGCGTGACACCACGATGCCTGTAGCAATGGCAACAACGTTGCGCAA
ACTATTAACTGGCGAACTACTTACTCTAGCTTCCCGGCAACAATTAATAGACTGGATGGAGGCGGATAAA
GTTGCAGGACCACTTCTGCGCTCGGCCCTTCCGGCTGGCTGGTTTATTGCTGATAAATCTGGAGCCGGTG
AGCGTGGGTCTCGCGGTATCATTGCAGCACTGGGGCCAGATGGTAAGCCCTCCCGTATCGTAGTTATCTA
CACGACGGGGAGTCAGGCAACTATGGATGAACGAAATAGACAGATCGCTGAGATAGGTGCCTCACTGATT
AAGCATTGGTAACTGTCAGACCAAGTTTACTCATATATACTTTAGATTGATTTAAAACTTCATTTTTAAT
TTAAAAGGATCTAGGTGAAGATCCTTTTTGATAATCTCATGACCAAAATCCCTTAACGTGAGTTTTCGTT
CCACTGAGCGTCAGACCCCGTAGAAAAGATCAAAGGATCTTCTTGAGATCCTTTTTTTCTGCGCGTAATC
TGCTGCTTGCAAAC
Features (pLannotate 1.2.2; 23 found; start..end, strand, type, name):
    730..822     +  CDS            lacI (fragment): lac repressor; lacI; The lac repressor binds to the lac operator to inhibit transcription in E. coli. This inhibition can be relieved by adding lactose or isopropyl-β-D-thiogalactopyranoside (IPTG).
    835..856     +  protein_bind   CAP binding site: CAP binding activates transcription in the presence of cAMP. E. coli catabolite activator protein
    871..901     +  promoter       lac promoter: promoter for the E. coli lac operon
    909..925     +  protein_bind   lac operator: The lac repressor binds to the lac operator to inhibit transcription in E. coli. This inhibition can be relieved by adding lactose or isopropyl-β-D-thiogalactopyranoside (IPTG). lac repressor encoded by lacI
    979..997     +  promoter       T7 promoter: promoter for bacteriophage T7 RNA polymerase
   1007..1386    +  enhancer       CMV enhancer: human cytomegalovirus immediate early enhancer
   1388..1509    +  promoter       chicken β-actin promoter (fragment): contains a 21-bp deletion relative to the standard chicken β-actin promoter
   1525..1681    +  promoter       chicken β-actin promoter (fragment): contains a 21-bp deletion relative to the standard chicken β-actin promoter
   1682..2698    +  intron         chimeric intron: chimera between introns from chicken β-actin and rabbit β-globin
   2696..2752    +  CDS            HBB (fragment): HBB_LEPEU - Experimental evidence at protein level: Swiss-Prot protein existence level 1. Involved in oxygen transport from the lung to the various peripheral tissues. From Lepus europaeus (European hare).
   2762..2787    +  CDS            3xHA (fragment): three tandem HA epitope tags
   2795..4108    +  CDS            Usp27: UBP27_MOUSE - Also known as Usp27x. Experimental evidence at protein level: Swiss-Prot protein existence level 1. Deubiquitinase that can reduce the levels of BCL2L11/BIM ubiquitination and stabilize BCL2L11 in response to the RAF-MAPK- degradation signal. By acting on BCL2L11 levels, may counteract the anti-apoptotic effects of MAPK activity. From Mus musculus (Mouse).
   4287..4499    +  CDS            lacY (fragment): LACY_ECOLI - Experimental evidence at protein level: Swiss-Prot protein existence level 1. Responsible for transport of beta-galactosides into the cell, with the concomitant import of a proton (symport system). Can transport lactose, melibiose, lactulose or the analog methyl-1-thio-beta,D- galactopyranoside (TMG), but not sucrose or fructose (PubMed:1848449, PubMed:18177889, PubMed:22106930). The substrate specificity is directed toward the galactopyranosyl moiety of the substrate (PubMed:22106930). From Escherichia coli (strain K12).
   4499..4633    +  polyA_signal   SV40 poly(A) signal: SV40 polyadenylation signal
   4638..5137    +  promoter       PGK promoter: mouse phosphoglycerate kinase 1 promoter
   5153..5752    +  CDS            PuroR: puromycin N-acetyltransferase; pac from Streptomyces alboniger; confers resistance to puromycin
   5812..6023    +  polyA_signal   bGH poly(A) signal (fragment): bovine growth hormone polyadenylation signal
   6027..6048    +  promoter       SV40 promoter (fragment): SV40 enhancer and early promoter
   6087..6241    +  CDS            lacZα (fragment): LacZα fragment of β-galactosidase; lacZ fragment
   6272..6700    -  rep_origin     f1 ori (sequence partly withheld): f1 bacteriophage origin of replication; arrow indicates direction of (+) strand synthesis
   6727..6831    +  promoter       AmpR promoter: bla
   6832..7692    +  CDS            AmpR: β-lactamase; bla; confers resistance to ampicillin, carbenicillin, and related antibiotics
   7863..547     +  rep_origin     ori (across the origin): high-copy-number ColE1/pMB1/pBR322/pUC origin of replication
