[The description below was written by a language model from this plasmid's Addgene catalogue record and pLannotate feature annotations shown in this document.]
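Description:
pCAGGS puro HA-hUSP27X K181E is a mammalian expression plasmid of about 7.9 kb, built on the pCAGGS puro backbone, for transfecting cultured cells with an HA-tagged variant of human USP27X. It is propagated in E. coli from a high-copy ColE1/pUC-type origin under ampicillin selection (AmpR with its own bla promoter). It also carries an f1 origin, plus remnants of lac operon sequences (lacI, lacZα and lacY fragments, lac promoter/operator) and a T7 promoter that appear to be cloning-vector leftovers rather than functional parts of the design.

The payload is driven by the composite CAG promoter, made up of the CMV immediate-early enhancer, the chicken β-actin promoter and a chimeric chicken β-actin/rabbit β-globin intron, which gives strong constitutive expression in most mammalian cell types. Downstream sits a short HA epitope (annotated as a fragment of 3xHA, consistent with a single N-terminal tag), followed by the 1,314 bp USP27X open reading frame carrying the K181E substitution. The automated annotation labels this ORF by its mouse orthologue, but the catalogue entry gives the species as human. An SV40 polyadenylation signal lies downstream of the insert. A separate cassette, consisting of the mouse PGK promoter, puromycin N-acetyltransferase and a bGH poly(A) signal, allows puromycin selection of transfected cells.

USP27X is a deubiquitinase encoded on the X chromosome. The associated study examined USP27X variants underlying X-linked intellectual disability, so this construct presumably serves to express the K181E form and follow it through its HA tag, in order to assess how the variant affects protein function.
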