Addgene plasmid #225721: pCAGGS puro HA-hUSP27X K181E
Purpose: Transfection of USP27X (K181E) with HA tag in mammalian cells
Depositing lab: Francisco Bustos. Depositing organization: Sanford Research. Publication: USP27X variants underlying X-linked intellectual disability disrupt protein function via distinct mechanisms. Koch I, Slovik M, Zhang Y, Liu B, Rennie M, Konz E, Cogne B, Daana M, Davids L, Diets IJ, Gold NB, Holtz AM, Isidor B, Mor-Shaked H, Neira Fresneda J, Niederhoffer KY, Nizon M, Pfundt R, Simon M, Stegmann A, Guillen Sacoto MJ, Wevers M, Barakat TS, Yanovsky-Dagan S, Atanassov BS, Toth R, Gao C, Bustos F, Harel T. Life Sci Alliance. 2024 Jan 5;7(3):e202302258. doi: 10.26508/lsa.202302258. Print 2024 Mar. PubMed 38182161.
Backbone
  Vector backbone: pCAGGS puro
  Vector type: Mammalian Expression
Growth in bacteria
  Bacterial resistance: Ampicillin, 100 μg/mL
  Growth temperature: 37°C
  Growth strain: DH5alpha
  Copy number: High Copy
Gene/Insert
  Gene/Insert name: USP27X K181E
  Species: H. sapiens (human)
  Insert size (bp): 1314
  Mutation: K181E
  Entrez Gene: USP27X (a.k.a. MRX105, USP22L, USP27, XLID105)
  Tag / fusion protein: HA (N terminal on insert)
  Cloning method: Restriction Enzyme; 5′ cloning site Unknown (unknown if destroyed)
Terms and licenses: Academic/Nonprofit Terms; Industry Terms: Not Available to Industry
How to cite: pCAGGS puro HA-hUSP27X K181E was a gift from Francisco Bustos (Addgene plasmid # 225721 ; http://n2t.net/addgene:225721 ; RRID:Addgene_225721)
